Addgene plasmid #39561: KHBD00448
Depositing lab: Bart Deplancke. Depositing organization: Swiss Federal Institute of Technology (EPFL). Publication: Automated protein-DNA interaction screening of Drosophila regulatory elements. Korneel Hens, Jean-Daniel Feuz, Alina Isakova, Antonina Lagovitina, Andreas Massouras, Julien Bryois, Patrick Callaerts, Susan E. Celniker, Bart Deplancke. Nat Methods. 2011 Oct 30;8(12):1065-70. 10.1038/nmeth.1763 PubMed 22037703.
Backbone
  Vector backbone: pDONR221
  Backbone manufacturer: Invitrogen
  Backbone size w/o insert (bp): 2536
  Vector type: Gateway DONR vector
Growth in bacteria
  Bacterial resistance: Kanamycin, 50 μg/mL
  Growth temperature: 37°C
  Growth strain: DH5alpha
  Copy number: High Copy
Gene/Insert
  Gene/Insert name: CG11762 (alt name: FBgn0037618)
  Species: D. melanogaster (fly)
  Insert size (bp): 936
  Entrez Gene: CG11762 (a.k.a. Dmel_CG11762, Dmel\CG11762, i36)
  Promoter: none
  Cloning method: Gateway Cloning
  Sequencing primers: 5′ M13-F20; 3′ M13R
Terms and licenses: Academic/Nonprofit Terms; Industry Terms: Not Available to Industry
Depositor comments: Please note that the ORFs in this collection were cloned open-ended (without a stop codon).
How to cite: KHBD00448 was a gift from Bart Deplancke (Addgene plasmid # 39561 ; http://n2t.net/addgene:39561 ; RRID:Addgene_39561)
