[The description below was written by a language model from this plasmid's Addgene catalogue record.]
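Description:
KHBD00448 is a Gateway entry clone built in the pDONR221 backbone, carrying the open reading frame of the Drosophila melanogaster gene CG11762 (FBgn0037618). The backbone contributes about 2.5 kb and the insert is recorded as 936 bp. It is a high-copy bacterial plasmid selected with kanamycin. It serves purely as a cloning and storage vehicle rather than an expression vector, and the record lists no promoter driving the insert. The ORF was introduced by Gateway recombination, which in a pDONR-type vector normally replaces the donor cassette and leaves the insert flanked by attL sites, although no feature table is provided here to confirm the exact site layout. M13 forward and reverse priming sites on either side of the insert are listed for sequence verification.

The depositor notes that ORFs in this collection were cloned open-ended, that is, without a stop codon. This design allows the coding sequence to be moved by an LR recombination reaction into destination vectors that supply their own promoter and, importantly, C-terminal fusion partners such as tags or functional domains, since translation can read through the end of the ORF into downstream vector sequence. The plasmid belongs to a set of Drosophila clones associated with work on automated screening of protein–DNA interactions at fly regulatory elements, so its typical use is as a source clone for shuttling CG11762 into assay-specific expression vectors. The record does not describe the function of the CG11762 product or specify which destination vectors were used.
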