>Addgene plasmid #39561 | KHBD00448 | depositor partial sequence | sequence record 50001 | KHBD00448 sequence 936 bps
ATGCTGAACATCGTGTGTAGAGTCTGCGGAAGGCAGAAAATCTGTGAGAAGAGCCTGAATCTCTTCGATT
TGGTCAACCGAAAATATCTAAAGCACTTGCACATGATAAGCGGACTAAGATTGGTGGATTTGGACGATGT
TCCTGGTTTCATGTGCCTTTGCTGTCAGGCGGAACTCAGATCGGCATTGGCATTCCGGAAGCTTTGCATT
AAGACCCAAACTAAATGGCTAACCATCGAGGACGACTCTTCGTCGGGTGATGAAGATACCAATGACAATT
CGGAACTGGAATCGGAAAAATGCGCATTCAGCGATTTTGGGAAAAAGAAAGAAGGCGAGTTGGTTGAAGA
AACTTTTCAGGTACTGATTGAAGAGGAGCCCATGGACAAAACTCTGAATAGAGATGCGAAAGCGCAGCTG
AGGGAAGATGGAATAGATGAGAAGTGTGTACCTTCACAAAAGATTATCAAAGTATCAACCAAACTGGATG
ATCAGATTTACATATGCGAGCTGTGCGGGACTCATGCCACATCGAAACCCACTTTCCAGCGCCACATGAG
AAAACACAGAGGCGAACGACCATTTGGCTGCAAGGATTGTGATGCCAGGTTTCTCTCTGCTGGCGAACTA
CGTGCCCACCACCGGGTACATACTGGGGAGCAACCGTTTGCCTGTCGCTTCTGCGAAAAGCGGTATGTCA
GCTACATGGGCCGGCTGATCCACGAGCGGACTCACACCAACGATCGACCCTATGTGTGCGAAGAGTGTGG
CAAGAAGTTCACCACTGCCTACGTCCTAAAGAACCACATGGTCATCCACACGGGCGAGAGGAATTTCCGA
TGCGATATTTGCGATCGCTCCTTCCAGAGAAAGGCGCACCTGGTAACGCACACCAGATCCATGATGCACC
TCCAAAATGTCAAGAAGCAGAAGTCA
