>Addgene plasmid #39561 | KHBD00448 | addgene partial sequence | sequence record 51447 | M13Rev
ATCAGCTGGATGGCAATAATGATTTTATTTTGACTGATAGTGACCTGTTCGTTGCAACAAATTGATAAGC
AATGCTTTCTTATAATGCCAACTTTGTACAAGAAAGTTGGCAATGACTTCTGCTTCTTGACATTTTGGAG
GTGCATCATGGATCTGGTGTGCGTTACCAGGTGCGCCTTTCTCTGGAAGGAGCGATCGCAAATATCGCAT
CGGAAATTCCTCTCGCCCGTGTGGATGACCATGTGGTTCTTTAGGACGTAGGCAGTGGTGAACTTCTTGC
CACACTCTTCGCACACATAGGGTCGATCGTTGGTGTGAGTCCGCTCGTGGATCAGCCGGCCCATGTAGCT
GACATACCGCTTTTCGCAGAAGCGACAGGCAAACGGTTGCTCCCCAGTATGTACCCGGTGGTGGGCACGT
AGTTCGCCAGCAGAGAGAAACCTGGCATCACAATCCTTGCAGCCAAATGGTCGTTCGCCTCTGTGTTTTC
TCATGTGGCGCTGGAAAGTGGGTTTCGATGTGGCATGAGTCCCGCACAGCTCGCATATGTAAATCTGATC
ATCCAGTTTGGTTGATACTTTGATAATCTTTTGTGAAGGTACACACTTCTCATCTATTCCATCTTCCCTC
AGCTGCGCTTTCGCATCTCTATTCAGAGTTTTGTCCATGGGCTCCTCTTCAATCAGTACCTGAAAAGTTT
CTTCAACCAACTCGCCTTCTTTCTTTTTCCCAAAATCGCTGAATGCGCATTTTTCCGATTCCAGTTCCGA
ATTGTCATTGGTATCTTCATCACCCGACGA
